Addgene plasmid #182047: pCAG-FLAG-IRES-blasticidin-Sox2 S248A
Purpose: expression of Sox2 mutants
Depositing lab: Hyonchol Jang. Publication: O-GlcNAcylation of Sox2 at threonine 258 regulates the self-renewal and early cell fate of embryonic stem cells. Kim DK, Lee JS, Lee EY, Jang H, Han S, Kim HY, Hwang IY, Choi JW, Shin HM, You HJ, Youn HD, Jang H. Exp Mol Med. 2021 Nov;53(11):1759-1768. doi: 10.1038/s12276-021-00707-7. Epub 2021 Nov 24. PubMed 34819616.
Backbone
  Vector backbone: pCAG-FLAG-IRES-blasticidin
  Vector type: Mammalian Expression
Growth in bacteria
  Bacterial resistance: Ampicillin, 100 μg/mL
  Growth temperature: 37°C
  Growth strain: DH5alpha
  Copy number: High Copy
Gene/Insert
  Gene/Insert name: Sox2
  Species: M. musculus (mouse)
  Mutation: S248A
  Entrez Gene: Sox2 (a.k.a. Sox-2, lcc, ysb)
  Promoter: CAG
  Tag / fusion protein: FLAG (N terminal on insert)
  Cloning method: Restriction Enzyme; 5′ cloning site unknown (unknown if destroyed); 3′ cloning site unknown (unknown if destroyed)
  Sequencing primers: 5′ n/a
Terms and licenses: Academic/Nonprofit Terms; Industry Terms: Not Available to Industry
How to cite: pCAG-FLAG-IRES-blasticidin-Sox2 S248A was a gift from Hyonchol Jang (Addgene plasmid # 182047 ; http://n2t.net/addgene:182047 ; RRID:Addgene_182047)
