[The description below was written by a language model from this plasmid's Addgene catalogue record and pLannotate feature annotations shown in this document.]
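Description:
pCAG-FLAG-IRES-blasticidin-Sox2 S248A is a 7,240-nt mammalian expression plasmid that produces an N-terminally FLAG-tagged mouse Sox2 carrying a serine-to-alanine substitution at residue 248. It is propagated in E. coli as a high-copy plasmid through a ColE1/pUC-type origin and selected with ampicillin via the β-lactamase (AmpR) gene. The backbone also contains remnants of lac regulatory sequences, fragments of the SV40 promoter, an SV40 origin of replication (which can support episomal replication in cells expressing large T antigen) and SV40 polyadenylation signals.

The expression unit is driven by the CAG promoter, annotated here as its three components: the CMV immediate-early enhancer, the chicken β-actin promoter and a chimeric β-actin/β-globin intron. This combination gives strong, broadly active transcription, including in embryonic stem cells. Downstream lie a short FLAG epitope sequence (detected as a fragment of a 3xFLAG annotation) and the Sox2 coding sequence. These are followed by an EMCV IRES and the blasticidin S deaminase gene (BSD), and the transcript ends at a bovine growth hormone polyadenylation signal. Because Sox2 and BSD are translated from one bicistronic mRNA, blasticidin selection enriches for cells that also express the tagged Sox2 mutant. A single loxP site sits between BSD and the polyadenylation signal; the record does not state a function for it.

The stated purpose is expression of Sox2 mutants, and the associated study concerns O-GlcNAcylation of Sox2 in embryonic stem cell self-renewal and early fate decisions. Replacing a serine with alanine removes the hydroxyl group needed for such modification, so this construct presumably serves as a site-specific modification-deficient variant for comparison with wild-type and other mutant forms. The FLAG tag allows detection or immunoprecipitation.
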