Features (pLannotate 1.2.2; 23 found; start..end, strand, type, name):
    576..710     +  polyA_signal   SV40 poly(A) signal: SV40 polyadenylation signal
    724..1103    +  enhancer       CMV enhancer: human cytomegalovirus immediate early enhancer
   1105..1380    +  promoter       chicken β-actin promoter: No description available
   1381..2397    +  intron         chimeric intron: chimera between introns from chicken β-actin and rabbit β-globin
   2461..2489    +  CDS            3xFLAG (fragment): three tandem FLAG® epitope tags
   2494..3450    +  CDS            Sox2: SOX2_MOUSE - Also known as Sox-2. Experimental evidence at protein level: Swiss-Prot protein existence level 1. Transcription factor that forms a trimeric complex with POU5F1 (OCT3/4) on DNA and controls the expression of a number of genes involved in embryonic development such as YES1, FGF4, UTF1 and ZFP206 (PubMed:15863505, PubMed:17097055, PubMed:19740739). Binds to the proximal enhancer region of NANOG (PubMed:15863505). Critical for early embryogenesis and for embryonic stem cell pluripotency (By similarity). Downstream SRRT target that mediates the promotion of neural stem cell self-rene
   3477..4058    +  misc_feature   IRES2: internal ribosome entry site (IRES) of the encephalomyocarditis virus (EMCV)
   4052..4450    +  CDS            BSD: blasticidin S deaminase; Aspergillus terreus BSD; confers resistance to blasticidin
   4470..4503    +  protein_bind   loxP: Cre-mediated recombination occurs in the 8-bp core sequence (GCATACAT). Cre recombinase
   4536..4558    +  misc_feature   MCS (fragment): pBluescript multiple cloning site
   4586..4810    +  polyA_signal   bGH poly(A) signal: bovine growth hormone polyadenylation signal
   4814..4830    +  promoter       SV40 promoter (fragment): SV40 enhancer and early promoter
   4881..4897    -  protein_bind   lac operator: The lac repressor binds to the lac operator to inhibit transcription in E. coli. This inhibition can be relieved by adding lactose or isopropyl-β-D-thiogalactopyranoside (IPTG). lac repressor encoded by lacI
   4905..4935    -  promoter       lac promoter: promoter for the E. coli lac operon
   4950..4971    -  protein_bind   CAP binding site: CAP binding activates transcription in the presence of cAMP. E. coli catabolite activator protein
   4984..5023    -  CDS            lacI (fragment): lac repressor; lacI; The lac repressor binds to the lac operator to inhibit transcription in E. coli. This inhibition can be relieved by adding lactose or isopropyl-β-D-thiogalactopyranoside (IPTG).
   5030..5052    +  promoter       SV40 promoter (fragment): SV40 enhancer and early promoter
   5076..5211    +  rep_origin     SV40 ori: SV40 origin of replication
   5231..5365    +  polyA_signal   SV40 poly(A) signal: SV40 polyadenylation signal
   5367..5421    -  CDS            lacI (fragment): lac repressor; lacI; The lac repressor binds to the lac operator to inhibit transcription in E. coli. This inhibition can be relieved by adding lactose or isopropyl-β-D-thiogalactopyranoside (IPTG).
   5604..6192    -  rep_origin     ori: high-copy-number ColE1/pMB1/pBR322/pUC origin of replication
   6363..7223    -  CDS            AmpR: β-lactamase; bla; confers resistance to ampicillin, carbenicillin, and related antibiotics
   7224..7240    -  promoter       AmpR promoter (fragment): bla
>Addgene plasmid #182047 | pCAG-FLAG-IRES-blasticidin-Sox2 S248A | addgene full sequence | sequence record 359002 | Addgene NGS Result
GACCGCTTTGGAAAAACAAAGACTGTATTTCCTGGAAATTAATGTTTATTCAATAAACTGTGTATTCAGC
TATATTCACATAGTGGTGAGGCTGAAATGAGGCGGGAAGAGGCGGTTGGGGCTTAATTATATCAATTTGG
GTGGCCCCACAGCGCCTCCAAGGCGCCAGTCCTGTTTTGACAAGTTGCCTCTGGAAGCCTCTCTTCTTTT
TCTCCAGAGTAAGCGGAGGCCAGGGGCCCCCGGCCTCTGCTTAATACTAAAAAAAACAGCTGTTGTCATA
GTAATGATTGGGTGGAAACATTCCAGGCCTGGGTGGAGAGGCTTTTTGCTTCCTCTTGCAAAACCACACT
GACATTCCAGGCCTGGGTGGAGAGGCTTTTTGCTTCCTCTTGCAAAACCACACTGCCCTCTGGAGGGCAG
TTGCCTAGCAACTAATTAAAAGAGGATGTCGCACGGCCAGCTGCGGTCAGTTAGTCACTTCCTGCTTAAC
TGACTTGACATTTTCTATTTTAAGAGTCGGGAGGAAAATTACTGTGTTGGAGGCCCTCCGCCATCTTCTG
AAGCTGAATCGAATTAACTTGTTTATTGCAGCTTATAATGGTTACAAATAAAGCAATAGCATCACAAATT
TCACAAATAAAGCATTTTTTTCACTGCATTCTAGTTGTGGTTTGTCCAAACTCATCAATGTATCTTATCA
TGTCTGGATCTGATATCATCGTCGACATTGATTATTGACTAGTTATTAATAGTAATCAATTACGGGGTCA
TTAGTTCATAGCCCATATATGGAGTTCCGCGTTACATAACTTACGGTAAATGGCCCGCCTGGCTGACCGC
CCAACGACCCCCGCCCATTGACGTCAATAATGACGTATGTTCCCATAGTAACGCCAATAGGGACTTTCCA
TTGACGTCAATGGGTGGAGTATTTACGGTAAACTGCCCACTTGGCAGTACATCAAGTGTATCATATGCCA
AGTACGCCCCCTATTGACGTCAATGACGGTAAATGGCCCGCCTGGCATTATGCCCAGTACATGACCTTAT
GGGACTTTCCTACTTGGCAGTACATCTACGTATTAGTCATCGCTATTACCATGGTCGAGGTGAGCCCCAC
GTTCTGCTTCACTCTCCCCATCTCCCCCCCCTCCCCACCCCCAATTTTGTATTTATTTATTTTTTAATTA
TTTTGTGCAGCGATGGGGGCGGGGGGGGGGGGGGCGCGCGCCAGGCGGGGCGGGGSGGGGSGRGGGGSGG
GGSGGGGSGRGGCGGAGAGGTGCGGCGGCAGCCAATCAGAGCGGCGCGCTCCGAAAGTTTCCTTTTATGG
CGAGGCGGCGGCGGCGGCGGCCCTATAAAAAGCGAAGCGCGCGGCGGGCGGGAGTCGCTGCGCGCTGCCT
TCGCCCCGTGCCCCGCTCCGCCGCCGCCTCGCGCCGCCCGCCCCGGCTCTGACTGACCGCGTTACTCCCA
CAGGTGAGCGGGCGGGACGGCCCTTCTCCTCCGGGCTGTAATTAGCGCTTGGTTTAATGACGGCTTGTTT
CTTTTCTGTGGCTGCGTGAAAGCCTTGAGGGGCTCCGGGAGGGCCCTTTGTGCGGGGGGAGCGGCTCGGG
GGGTGCGTGCGTGTGTGTGTGCGTGGGGAGCGCCGCGTGCGGCTCCGCGCTGCCCGGCGGCTGTGAGCGC
TGCGGGCGCGGCGCGGGGCTTTGTGCGCTCCGCAGTGTGCGCGAGGGGAGCGCGGCCGGGGGCGGTGCCC
CGCGGTGCGGGGGGGGCTGCGAGGGGAACAAAGGCTGCGTGCGGGGTGTGTGCGTGGGGGGGTGAGCAGG
GGGTGTGGGCGCGTCGGTCGGGCTGCAACCCCCCCTGCACCCCCCTCCCCGAGTTGCTGAGCACGGCCCG
GCTTCGGGTGCGGGGCTCCGTACGGGGCGTGGCGCGGGGCTCGCCGTGCCGGGCGGGGGGTGGCGGCAGG
TGGGGGTGCCGGGCGGGGCGGGGCCGCCTCGGGCCGGGGRGGGCTCGGGGGAGGGGCGCGGCGGCCCCCG
GAGCGCCGGCGGCTGTCGAGGCGCGGCGAGCCGCAGCCATTGCCTTTTATGGTAATCGTGCGAGAGGGCG
CAGGGACTTCCTTTGTCCCAAATCTGTGCGGAGCCGAAATCTGGGAGGCGCCGCCGCACCCCCTCTAGCG
GGCGCGGGGCGAAGCGGTGCGGCGCCGGCAGGAAGGAAATGGGCGGGGAGGGCCTTCGTGCGTCGCCGCG
CCGCCGTCCCCTTCTCCCTCTCCAGCCTCGGGGCTGTCCGCGGGGGGACGGCTGCCTTCGGGGGGGACGG
GGCAGGGCGGGGTTCGGCTTCTGGCGTGTGACCGGCGGCTCTAGAGCCTCTGCTAACCATGTTCATGCCT
TCTTCTTTTTCCTACAGCTCCTGGGCAACGTGCTGGTTATTGTGCTGTCTCATCATTTTGGCAAAGAATT
AGCCACCATGGATTACAAGGATGACGACGATAAGCTCGAGACCATGTATAACATGATGGAGACGGAGCTG
AAGCCGCCGGGCCCGCAGCAAGCTTCGGGGGGCGGCGGCGGAGGAGGCAACGCCACGGCGGCGGCGACCG
GCGGCAACCAGAAGAACAGCCCGGACCGCGTCAAGAGGCCCATGAACGCCTTCATGGTATGGTCCCGGGG
GCAGCGGCGTAAGATGGCCCAGGAGAACCCCAAGATGCACAACTCGGAGATCAGCAAGCGCCTGGGCGCG
GAGTGGAAACTTTTGTCCGAGACCGAGAAGCGGCCGTTCATCGACGAGGCCAAGCGGCTGCGCGCTCTGC
ACATGAAGGAGCACCCGGATTATAAATACCGGCCGCGGCGGAAAACCAAGACGCTCATGAAGAAGGATAA
GTACACGCTTCCCGGAGGCTTGCTGGCCCCCGGCGGGAACAGCATGGCGAGCGGGGTTGGGGTGGGCGCC
GGCCTGGGTGCGGGCGTGAACCAGCGCATGGACAGCTACGCGCACATGAACGGCTGGAGCAACGGCAGCT
ACAGCATGATGCAGGAGCAGCTGGGCTACCCGCAGCACCCGGGCCTCAACGCTCACGGCGCGGCACAGAT
GCAACCGATGCACCGCTACGACGTCAGCGCCCTGCAGTACAACTCCATGACCAGCTCGCAGACCTACATG
AACGGCTCGCCCACCTACAGCATGTCCTACTCGCAGCAGGGCACCCCCGGTATGGCGCTGGGCTCCATGG
GCTCTGTGGTCAAGGCCGAGGCCAGCTCCAGCCCCCCCGTGGTTACCTCTTCCTCCCACTCCAGGGCGCC
CTGCCAGGCCGGGGACCTCCGGGACATGATCAGCATGTACCTCCCCGGCGCCGAGGTGCCGGAGCCCGCT
GCGCCCAGTAGACTGCACATGGCCCAGCACTACCAGAGCGGCCCGGTGCCCGGCACGGCCATTAACGGCA
CACTGCCCCTGTCGCACATGTGAGCGGCCGCGAATTCCGCCCCCCCCCCCTCTCCCTCCCCCCCCCCTAA
CGTTACTGGCCGAAGCCGCTTGGAATAAGGCCGGTGTGCGTTTGTCTATATGTTATTTTCCACCATATTG
CCGTCTTTTGGCAATGTGAGGGCCCGGAAACCTGGCCCTGTCTTCTTGACGAGCATTCCTAGGGGTCTTT
CCCCTCTCGCCAAAGGAATGCAAGGTCTGTTGAATGTCGTGAAGGAAGCAGTTCCTCTGGAAGCTTCTTG
AAGACAAACAACGTCTGTAGCGACCCTTTGCAGGCAGCGGAACCCCCCACCTGGCGACAGGTGCCTCTGC
GGCCAAAAGCCACGTGTATAAGATACACCTGCAAAGGCGGCACAACCCCAGTGCCACGTTGTGAGTTGGA
TAGTTGTGGAAAGAGTCAAATGGCTCTCCTCAAGCGTATTCAACAAGGGGCTGAAGGATGCCCAGAAGGT
ACCCCATTGTATGGGATCTGATCTGGGGCCTCGGTGCACATACTTTACATGTGTTTAGTCGAGGTTAAAA
AAACGTCTAGGCCCCCCGAACCACGGGGACGTGGTTTTCCTTTGAAAAACACGATGATAATATGGCCAAG
CCTTTGTCTCAAGAAGAATCCACCCTCATTGAAAGAGCAACGGCTACAATCAACAGCATCCCCATCTCTG
AAGACTACAGCGTCGCCAGCGCAGCTCTCTCTAGCGACGGCCGCATCTTCACTGGTGTCAATGTATATCA
TTTTACTGGGGGACCTTGTGCAGAACTCGTGGTGCTGGGCACTGCTGCTGCTGCGGCAGCTGGCAACCTG
ACTTGTATCGTCGCGATCGGAAATGAGAACAGGGGCATCTTGAGCCCCTGCGGACGGTGCCGACAGGTGC
TTCTCGATCTGCATCCTGGGATCAAAGCCATAGTGAAGGACAGTGATGGACAGCCGACGGCAGTTGGGAT
TCGTGAATTGCTGCCCTCTGGTTATGTGTGGGAGGGCTAAGAATTCGTCGAGGGACCTAATAACTTCGTA
TAGCATACATTATACGAAGTTATACATGTTTAAGGGTTCCGGTTCCACTAGGTACAATTCGATATCAAGC
TTATCGATGATCTAGAGCTCGCTGATCAGCCTCGACTGTGCCTTCTAGTTGCCAGCCATCTGTTGTTTGC
CCCTCCCCCGTGCCTTCCTTGACCCTGGAAGGTGCCACTCCCACTGTCCTTTCCTAATAAAATGAGGAAA
TTGCATCGCATTGTCTGAGTAGGTGTCATTCTATTCTGGGGGGTGGGGTGGGGCAGGACAGCAAGGGGGA
GGATTGGGAAGACAATAGCAGGCATGCTGGGGATGCGGTGGGCTCTATGGCTTCTGAGGCGGAAAGAACC
TGCAGCCCAAGCTTGGCGTAATCATGGTCATAGCTGTTTCCTGTGTGAAATTGTTATCCGCTCACAATTC
CACACAACATACGAGCCGGAAGCATAAAGTGTAAAGCCTGGGGTGCCTAATGAGTGAGCTAACTCACATT
AATTGCGTTGCGCTCACTGCCCGCTTTCCAGTCGGGAAACCTGTCGTGCCAGCGGATCCGCATCTCAATT
AGTCAGCAACCATAGTCCCGCCCCTAACTCCGCCCATCCCGCCCCTAACTCCGCCCAGTTCCGCCCATTC
TCCGCCCCATGGCTGACTAATTTTTTTTATTTATGCAGAGGCCGAGGCCGCCTCGGCCTCTGAGCTATTC
CAGAAGTAGTGAGGAGGCTTTTTTGGAGGCCTAGGCTTTTGCAAAAAGCTAACTTGTTTATTGCAGCTTA
TAATGGTTACAAATAAAGCAATAGCATCACAAATTTCACAAATAAAGCATTTTTTTCACTGCATTCTAGT
TGTGGTTTGTCCAAACTCATCAATGTATCTTATCATGTCTGGATCCGCTGCATTAATGAATCGGCCAACG
CGCGGGGAGAGGCGGTTTGCGTATTGGGCGCTCTTCCGCTTCCTCGCTCACTGACTCGCTGCGCTCGGTC
GTTCGGCTGCGGCGAGCGGTATCAGCTCACTCAAAGGCGGTAATACGGTTATCCACAGAATCAGGGGATA
ACGCAGGAAAGAACATGTGAGCAAAAGGCCAGCAAAAGGCCAGGAACCGTAAAAAGGCCGCGTTGCTGGC
GTTTTTCCATAGGCTCCGCCCCCCTGACGAGCATCACAAAAATCGACGCTCAAGTCAGAGGTGGCGAAAC
CCGACAGGACTATAAAGATACCAGGCGTTTCCCCCTGGAAGCTCCCTCGTGCGCTCTCCTGTTCCGACCC
TGCCGCTTACCGGATACCTGTCCGCCTTTCTCCCTTCGGGAAGCGTGGCGCTTTCTCATAGCTCACGCTG
TAGGTATCTCAGTTCGGTGTAGGTCGTTCGCTCCAAGCTGGGCTGTGTGCACGAACCCCCCGTTCAGCCC
GACCGCTGCGCCTTATCCGGTAACTATCGTCTTGAGTCCAACCCGGTAAGACACGACTTATCGCCACTGG
CAGCAGCCACTGGTAACAGGATTAGCAGAGCGAGGTATGTAGGCGGTGCTACAGAGTTCTTGAAGTGGTG
GCCTAACTACGGCTACACTAGAAGAACAGTATTTGGTATCTGCGCTCTGCTGAAGCCAGTTACCTTCGGA
AAAAGAGTTGGTAGCTCTTGATCCGGCAAACAAACCACCGCTGGTAGCGGTGGTTTTTTTGTTTGCAAGC
AGCAGATTACGCGCAGAAAAAAAGGATCTCAAGAAGATCCTTTGATCTTTTCTACGGGGTCTGACGCTCA
GTGGAACGAAAACTCACGTTAAGGGATTTTGGTCATGAGATTATCAAAAAGGATCTTCACCTAGATCCTT
TTAAATTAAAAATGAAGTTTTAAATCAATCTAAAGTATATATGAGTAAACTTGGTCTGACAGTTACCAAT
GCTTAATCAGTGAGGCACCTATCTCAGCGATCTGTCTATTTCGTTCATCCATAGTTGCCTGACTCCCCGT
CGTGTAGATAACTACGATACGGGAGGGCTTACCATCTGGCCCCAGTGCTGCAATGATACCGCGAGACCCA
CGCTCACCGGCTCCAGATTTATCAGCAATAAACCAGCCAGCCGGAAGGGCCGAGCGCAGAAGTGGTCCTG
CAACTTTATCCGCCTCCATCCAGTCTATTAATTGTTGCCGGGAAGCTAGAGTAAGTAGTTCGCCAGTTAA
TAGTTTGCGCAACGTTGTTGCCATTGCTACAGGCATCGTGGTGTCACGCTCGTCGTTTGGTATGGCTTCA
TTCAGCTCCGGTTCCCAACGATCAAGGCGAGTTACATGATCCCCCATGTTGTGCAAAAAAGCGGTTAGCT
CCTTCGGTCCTCCGATCGTTGTCAGAAGTAAGTTGGCCGCAGTGTTATCACTCATGGTTATGGCAGCACT
GCATAATTCTCTTACTGTCATGCCATCCGTAAGATGCTTTTCTGTGACTGGTGAGTACTCAACCAAGTCA
TTCTGAGAATAGTGTATGCGGCGACCGAGTTGCTCTTGCCCGGCGTCAATACGGGATAATACCGCGCCAC
ATAGCAGAACTTTAAAAGTGCTCATCATTGGAAAACGTTCTTCGGGGCGAAAACTCTCAAGGATCTTACC
GCTGTTGAGATCCAGTTCGATGTAACCCACTCGTGCACCCAACTGATCTTCAGCATCTTTTACTTTCACC
AGCGTTTCTGGGTGAGCAAAAACAGGAAGGCAAAATGCCGCAAAAAAGGGAATAAGGGCGACACGGAAAT
GTTGAATACTCATACTCTTCCTTTTTCAAT
